Addgene plasmid #180757: pET30-T7-sfGFP
Purpose: pET30 vector missing lacO and N-terminal His tag with sfGFP-S-tag inserted between the Bgl II and T7 terminator
Depositing lab: Michael Black. Depositing organization: California Polytechnic State University, San Luis Obispo. Publication: Characterizing and Improving pET Vectors for Cell-free Expression. Jew K, Smith PEJ, So B, Kasman J, Oza JP, Black MW. Front Bioeng Biotechnol. 2022 Jun 23;10:895069. doi: 10.3389/fbioe.2022.895069. eCollection 2022. PubMed 35814024.
Backbone
  Vector backbone: pET30a
  Backbone manufacturer: EMD Biosciences
  Backbone size w/o insert (bp): 5199
  Total vector size (bp): 5928
  Modifications to backbone: Removed lacO sequence, N-terminal His tag, and portion of the MCS to insert sfGFP with C-terminal S-tag
  Vector type: Bacterial Expression
Growth in bacteria
  Bacterial resistance: Kanamycin, 50 μg/mL
  Growth temperature: 37°C
  Growth strain: DH5alpha
  Copy number: Low Copy
Gene/Insert
  Gene/Insert name: superfolder green fluorescent protein (alt name: sfGFP)
  Insert size (bp): 729
  Tag / fusion protein: strep tag (C terminal on insert)
Resource information
  A portion of this plasmid was derived from a plasmid made by: derived from pJL1-sfGFP, a gift from Michael Jewett (Addgene plasmid # 102634)
Terms and licenses: Academic/Nonprofit Terms; Industry Terms: Not Available to Industry
How to cite: pET30-T7-sfGFP was a gift from Michael Black (Addgene plasmid # 180757 ; http://n2t.net/addgene:180757 ; RRID:Addgene_180757)
