[The description below was written by a language model from this plasmid's Addgene catalogue record and pLannotate feature annotations shown in this document.]
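Description:
pET30-T7-sfGFP is a bacterial expression plasmid built on the pET30a backbone, about 5.9 kb in total, and was made as part of work characterizing and improving pET vectors for cell-free expression. It is selected with kanamycin through the aph(3')-Ia resistance gene. Replication depends on a ColE1/pMB1-type origin accompanied by the rop gene and the bom region from pBR322, consistent with the low copy number listed in the record. An f1 origin is also present, along with short remnants of the tetracycline resistance gene that are ordinary pBR322-derived backbone sequence rather than functional markers.

The payload is superfolder GFP, a rapidly maturing Aequorea victoria derivative, taken from the cell-free expression plasmid pJL1-sfGFP. It is transcribed from a T7 promoter, translated from the strong phage T7 gene 10 ribosome binding site, and followed by the T7 terminator. Relative to the parent vector, the lac operator, the N-terminal His tag and part of the multiple cloning site have been removed. The lacI gene and its promoter remain on the backbone, but without an operator next to the T7 promoter the repressor should no longer act directly on the plasmid's T7 promoter.

The record is inconsistent about the C-terminal tag. The purpose and backbone notes call it an S-tag, while the tag field says strep tag, and the feature table annotates a partial Strep-Tag II immediately after sfGFP, which supports the latter. A short downstream match to a T7 gene 10B-derived solubility tag is probably an incidental fragment. The construct serves as a fluorescent reporter for measuring T7-driven protein output.
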