Features (pLannotate 1.2.2; 18 found; start..end, strand, type, name):
     57..485     +  rep_origin     f1 ori (sequence partly withheld): f1 bacteriophage origin of replication; arrow indicates direction of (+) strand synthesis
    538..595     +  promoter       AmpR promoter (fragment): bla
    604..1419    -  CDS            KanR: aminoglycoside phosphotransferase; aph(3')-Ia; confers resistance to kanamycin in bacteria or G418 (Geneticin®) in eukaryotes
   1541..2129    +  rep_origin     ori: high-copy-number ColE1/pMB1/pBR322/pUC origin of replication
   2315..2454    -  misc_feature   bom: basis of mobility region from pBR322
   2556..2747    -  CDS            rop: Rop protein, which maintains plasmids at low copy number; rop
   2764..3144    +  CDS            YPB1_ECOLX: Protein predicted: Swiss-Prot protein existence level 4. From Escherichia coli.
   3216..3507    -  CDS            TcR (fragment): tetracycline efflux protein; tet; confers resistance to tetracycline
   3522..3543    -  protein_bind   CAP binding site: CAP binding activates transcription in the presence of cAMP. E. coli catabolite activator protein
   3556..4638    -  CDS            lacI: lac repressor; lacI; The lac repressor binds to the lac operator to inhibit transcription in E. coli. This inhibition can be relieved by adding lactose or isopropyl-β-D-thiogalactopyranoside (IPTG).
   4639..4716    -  promoter       lacI promoter: lacI
   4724..5003    -  CDS            TcR (fragment): tetracycline efflux protein; tet; confers resistance to tetracycline
   5029..5047    +  promoter       T7 promoter: promoter for bacteriophage T7 RNA polymerase
   5079..5101    +  RBS            RBS: efficient ribosome binding site from bacteriophage T7 gene 10 (Olins and Rangwala, 1989)
   5109..5804    +  CDS            Superfolder GFP: Superfolder GFP is a basic (constitutively fluorescent) green fluorescent protein published in 2005, derived from Aequorea victoria. It is reported to be a very rapidly-maturing weak dimer.
   5805..5827    +  CDS            Strep-Tag II (fragment): peptide that binds Strep-Tactin®, an engineered form of streptavidin
   5840..5889    +  CDS            SET1 (fragment): solubility-enhancement tag derived from T7 phage gene 10B
   5897..20      +  terminator     T7 terminator (across the origin): transcription terminator for bacteriophage T7 RNA polymerase
>Addgene plasmid #180757 | pET30-T7-sfGFP | addgene full sequence | sequence record 359679 | Addgene NGS Result
GGGTCTTGAGGGGTTTTTTGCTGAAAGGAGGAACTATATCCGGATTGGCGAATGGG
[124 nt withheld, positions 57-180]
C
[91 nt withheld, positions 182-272]
A
[49 nt withheld, positions 274-322]
CCTTTGACGTTGGAGTCCACGTTCTTT
[37 nt withheld, positions 350-386]
ACCCTATCTCGGTCTATTCTTTTGATTTATAAGGGATTTTGCCGATTTCGGCCTATTGGTTAAAAAATGA
GCTGATTTAACAAAAATTTAACGCGAATTTTAACAAAATATTAACGCTTACAATTTAGGTGGCACTTTTC
GGGGAAATGTGCGCGGAACCCCTATTTGTTTATTTTTCTAAATACATTCAAATATGTATCCGCTCATGAA
TTAATTCTTAGAAAAACTCATCGAGCATCAAATGAAACTGCAATTTATTCATATCAGGATTATCAATACC
ATATTTTTGAAAAAGCCGTTTCTGTAATGAAGGAGAAAACTCACCGAGGCAGTTCCATAGGATGGCAAGA
TCCTGGTATCGGTCTGCGATTCCGACTCGTCCAACATCAATACAACCTATTAATTTCCCCTCGTCAAAAA
TAAGGTTATCAAGTGAGAAATCACCATGAGTGACGACTGAATCCGGTGAGAATGGCAAAAGTTTATGCAT
TTCTTTCCAGACTTGTTCAACAGGCCAGCCATTACGCTCGTCATCAAAATCACTCGCATCAACCAAACCG
TTATTCATTCGTGATTGCGCCTGAGCGAGACGAAATACGCGATCGCTGTTAAAAGGACAATTACAAACAG
GAATCGAATGCAACCGGCGCAGGAACACTGCCAGCGCATCAACAATATTTTCACCTGAATCAGGATATTC
TTCTAATACCTGGAATGCTGTTTTCCCGGGGATCGCAGTGGTGAGTAACCATGCATCATCAGGAGTACGG
ATAAAATGCTTGATGGTCGGAAGAGGCATAAATTCCGTCAGCCAGTTTAGTCTGACCATCTCATCTGTAA
CATCATTGGCAACGCTACCTTTGCCATGTTTCAGAAACAACTCTGGCGCATCGGGCTTCCCATACAATCG
ATAGATTGTCGCACCTGATTGCCCGACATTATCGCGAGCCCATTTATACCCATATAAATCAGCATCCATG
TTGGAATTTAATCGCGGCCTAGAGCAAGACGTTTCCCGTTGAATATGGCTCATAACACCCCTTGTATTAC
TGTTTATGTAAGCAGACAGTTTTATTGTTCATGACCAAAATCCCTTAACGTGAGTTTTCGTTCCACTGAG
CGTCAGACCCCGTAGAAAAGATCAAAGGATCTTCTTGAGATCCTTTTTTTCTGCGCGTAATCTGCTGCTT
GCAAACAAAAAAACCACCGCTACCAGCGGTGGTTTGTTTGCCGGATCAAGAGCTACCAACTCTTTTTCCG
AAGGTAACTGGCTTCAGCAGAGCGCAGATACCAAATACTGTCCTTCTAGTGTAGCCGTAGTTAGGCCACC
ACTTCAAGAACTCTGTAGCACCGCCTACATACCTCGCTCTGCTAATCCTGTTACCAGTGGCTGCTGCCAG
TGGCGATAAGTCGTGTCTTACCGGGTTGGACTCAAGACGATAGTTACCGGATAAGGCGCAGCGGTCGGGC
TGAACGGGGGGTTCGTGCACACAGCCCAGCTTGGAGCGAACGACCTACACCGAACTGAGATACCTACAGC
GTGAGCTATGAGAAAGCGCCACGCTTCCCGAAGGGAGAAAGGCGGACAGGTATCCGGTAAGCGGCAGGGT
CGGAACAGGAGAGCGCACGAGGGAGCTTCCAGGGGGAAACGCCTGGTATCTTTATAGTCCTGTCGGGTTT
CGCCACCTCTGACTTGAGCGTCGATTTTTGTGATGCTCGTCAGGGGGGCGGAGCCTATGGAAAAACGCCA
GCAACGCGGCCTTTTTACGGTTCCTGGCCTTTTGCTGGCCTTTTGCTCACATGTTCTTTCCTGCGTTATC
CCCTGATTCTGTGGATAACCGTATTACCGCCTTTGAGTGAGCTGATACCGCTCGCCGCAGCCGAACGACC
GAGCGCAGCGAGTCAGTGAGCGAGGAAGCGGAAGAGCGCCTGATGCGGTATTTTCTCCTTACGCATCTGT
GCGGTATTTCACACCGCAATGGTGCACTCTCAGTACAATCTGCTCTGATGCCGCATAGTTAAGCCAGTAT
ACACTCCGCTATCGCTACGTGACTGGGTCATGGCTGCGCCCCGACACCCGCCAACACCCGCTGACGCGCC
CTGACGGGCTTGTCTGCTCCCGGCATCCGCTTACAGACAAGCTGTGACCGTCTCCGGGAGCTGCATGTGT
CAGAGGTTTTCACCGTCATCACCGAAACGCGCGAGGCAGCTGCGGTAAAGCTCATCAGCGTGGTCGTGAA
GCGATTCACAGATGTCTGCCTGTTCATCCGCGTCCAGCTCGTTGAGTTTCTCCAGAAGCGTTAATGTCTG
GCTTCTGATAAAGCGGGCCATGTTAAGGGCGGTTTTTTCCTGTTTGGTCACTGATGCCTCCGTGTAAGGG
GGATTTCTGTTCATGGGGGTAATGATACCGATGAAACGAGAGAGGATGCTCACGATACGGGTTACTGATG
ATGAACATGCCCGGTTACTGGAACGTTGTGAGGGTAAACAACTGGCGGTATGGATGCGGCGGGACCAGAG
AAAAATCACTCAGGGTCAATGCCAGCGCTTCGTTAATACAGATGTAGGTGTTCCACAGGGTAGCCAGCAG
CATCCTGCGATGCAGATCCGGAACATAATGGTGCAGGGCGCTGACTTCCGCGTTTCCAGACTTTACGAAA
CACGGAAACCGAAGACCATTCATGTTGTTGCTCAGGTCGCAGACGTTTTGCAGCAGCAGTCGCTTCACGT
TCGCTCGCGTATCGGTGATTCATTCTGCTAACCAGTAAGGCAACCCCGCCAGCCTAGCCGGGTCCTCAAC
GACAGGAGCACGATCATGCGCACCCGTGGGGCCGCCATGCCGGCGATAATGGCCTGCTTCTCGCCGAAAC
GTTTGGTGGCGGGACCAGTGACGAAGGCTTGAGCGAGGGCGTGCAAGATTCCGAATACCGCAAGCGACAG
GCCGATCATCGTCGCGCTCCAGCGAAAGCGGTCCTCGCCGAAAATGACCCAGAGCGCTGCCGGCACCTGT
CCTACGAGTTGCATGATAAAGAAGACAGTCATAAGTGCGGCGACGATAGTCATGCCCCGCGCCCACCGGA
AGGAGCTGACTGGGTTGAAGGCTCTCAAGGGCATCGGTCGAGATCCCGGTGCCTAATGAGTGAGCTAACT
TACATTAATTGCGTTGCGCTCACTGCCCGCTTTCCAGTCGGGAAACCTGTCGTGCCAGCTGCATTAATGA
ATCGGCCAACGCGCGGGGAGAGGCGGTTTGCGTATTGGGCGCCAGGGTGGTTTTTCTTTTCACCAGTGAG
ACGGGCAACAGCTGATTGCCCTTCACCGCCTGGCCCTGAGAGAGTTGCAGCAAGCGGTCCACGCTGGTTT
GCCCCAGCAGGCGAAAATCCTGTTTGATGGTGGTTAACGGCGGGATATAACATGAGCTGTCTTCGGTATC
GTCGTATCCCACTACCGAGATGTCCGCACCAACGCGCAGCCCGGACTCGGTAATGGCGCGCATTGCGCCC
AGCGCCATCTGATCGTTGGCAACCAGCATCGCAGTGGGAACGATGCCCTCATTCAGCATTTGCATGGTTT
GTTGAAAACCGGACATGGCACTCCAGTCGCCTTCCCGTTCCGCTATCGGCTGAATTTGATTGCGAGTGAG
ATATTTATGCCAGCCAGCCAGACGCAGACGCGCCGAGACAGAACTTAATGGGCCCGCTAACAGCGCGATT
TGCTGGTGACCCAATGCGACCAGATGCTCCACGCCCAGTCGCGTACCGTCTTCATGGGAGAAAATAATAC
TGTTGATGGGTGTCTGGTCAGAGACATCAAGAAATAACGCCGGAACATTAGTGCAGGCAGCTTCCACAGC
AATGGCATCCTGGTCATCCAGCGGATAGTTAATGATCAGCCCACTGACGCGTTGCGCGAGAAGATTGTGC
ACCGCCGCTTTACAGGCTTCGACGCCGCTTCGTTCTACCATCGACACCACCACGCTGGCACCCAGTTGAT
CGGCGCGAGATTTAATCGCCGCGACAATTTGCGACGGCGCGTGCAGGGCCAGACTGGAGGTGGCAACGCC
AATCAGCAACGACTGTTTGCCCGCCAGTTGTTGTGCCACGCGGTTGGGAATGTAATTCAGCTCCGCCATC
GCCGCTTCCACTTTTTCCCGCGTTTTCGCAGAAACGTGGCTGGCCTGGTTCACCACGCGGGAAACGGTCT
GATAAGAGACACCGGCATACTCTGCGACATCGTATAACGTTACTGGTTTCACATTCACCACCCTGAATTG
ACTCTCTTCCGGGCGCTATCATGCCATACCGCGAAAGGTTTTGCGCCATTCGATGGTGTCCGGGATCTCG
ACGCTCTCCCTTATGCGACTCCTGCATTAGGAAGCAGCCCAGTAGTAGGTTGAGGCCGTTGAGCACCGCC
GCCGCAAGGAATGGTGCATGCAAGGAGATGGCGCCCAACAGTCCCCCGGCCACGGGGCCTGCCACCATAC
CCACGCCGAAACAAGCGCTCATGAGCCCGAAGTGGCGAGCCCGATCTTCCCCATCGGTGATGTCGGCGAT
ATAGGCGCCAGCAACCGCACCTGTGGCGCCGGTGATGCCGGCCACGATGCGTCCGGCGTAGAGGATCGAG
ATCGATCTCGATCCCGCGAAATTAATACGACTCACTATAGGGAGACCACAACGGTTTCCCTCTAGAAATA
ATTTTGTTTAACTTTAAGAAGGAGATATACATATGAGCAAAGGTGAAGAACTGTTTACCGGCGTTGTGCC
GATTCTGGTGGAACTGGATGGCGATGTGAACGGTCACAAATTCAGCGTGCGTGGTGAAGGTGAAGGCGAT
GCCACGATTGGCAAACTGACGCTGAAATTTATCTGCACCACCGGCAAACTGCCGGTGCCGTGGCCGACGC
TGGTGACCACCCTGACCTATGGCGTTCAGTGTTTTAGTCGCTATCCGGATCACATGAAACGTCACGATTT
CTTTAAATCTGCAATGCCGGAAGGCTATGTGCAGGAACGTACGATTAGCTTTAAAGATGATGGCAAATAT
AAAACGCGCGCCGTTGTGAAATTTGAAGGCGATACCCTGGTGAACCGCATTGAACTGAAAGGCACGGATT
TTAAAGAAGATGGCAATATCCTGGGCCATAAACTGGAATACAACTTTAATAGCCATAATGTTTATATTAC
GGCGGATAAACAGAAAAATGGCATCAAAGCGAATTTTACCGTTCGCCATAACGTTGAAGATGGCAGTGTG
CAGCTGGCAGATCATTATCAGCAGAATACCCCGATTGGTGATGGTCCGGTGCTGCTGCCGGATAATCATT
ATCTGAGCACGCAGACCGTTCTGTCTAAAGATCCGAACGAAAAAGGCACGCGGGACCACATGGTTCTGCA
CGAATATGTGAATGCGGCAGGTATTACGTGGAGCCATCCGCAGTTCGAAAAATAAGTCGACCGGCTGCTA
ACAAAGCCCGAAAGGAAGCTGAGTTGGCTGCTGCCACCGCTGAGCAATAACTAGCATAACCCCTTGGGGC
CTCTAAAC
